Addgene plasmid #63486: pFusB3-1
Purpose: Encodes RVD positions 13-15 in TALEN assembly
Depositing lab: Stephen Ekker. Depositing organization: Mayo Foundation for Medical Education and Research. Publication: FusX: A rapid one-step TALE assembly system for genome science. Ma AC, McNulty MS, Tanya PL, Jarryd CM, Martinez-Galvez G, Argue DP, Lee HB, Urban MD, Bullard CE, Blackburn PR, Man TK, Clark KJ, Ekker SC. Hum Gene Ther. 2016 Jun;27(6):451-63. doi: 10.1089/hum.2015.172 PubMed 26854857.
Backbone
  Vector backbone: FusB3
  Backbone size w/o insert (bp): 2991
  Vector type: TALEN
Growth in bacteria
  Bacterial resistance: Spectinomycin, 50 μg/mL
  Growth temperature: 37°C
  Growth strain: DH5alpha
  Copy number: High Copy
Gene/Insert
  Gene/Insert name: NI NI NI (alt name: B3_AAA)
  Species: Synthetic
  Mutation: none
  Cloning method: Restriction Enzyme; 5′ cloning site BsaI (destroyed during cloning); 3′ cloning site BsaI (destroyed during cloning)
  Sequencing primers: 5′ pCR8_F1; 3′ pCR8_R1
Terms and licenses: Academic/Nonprofit Terms; Industry Terms: Not Available to Industry
How to cite: pFusB3-1 was a gift from Stephen Ekker (Addgene plasmid # 63486 ; http://n2t.net/addgene:63486 ; RRID:Addgene_63486)
