[The description below was written by a language model from this plasmid's Addgene catalogue record.]
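Description:
pFusB3-1 is a bacterial library plasmid from the FusX system, a one-step TALE assembly platform used to build custom TALENs and related TALE-based genome engineering reagents. It is built on the FusB3 backbone (recorded as 2991 bp without insert), is classed as a TALEN vector, and is maintained at high copy in standard E. coli cloning strains under spectinomycin selection. No feature table is provided, so the origin of replication and other backbone elements are not stated. The listed sequencing primers carry pCR8-type names, which hints at a backbone of that family, but the record does not confirm this.

The insert is a synthetic, pre-assembled trimer of TALE repeats carrying the repeat-variable diresidues NI NI NI (alternative name B3_AAA). In the standard TALE code, NI specifies adenine, so this module recognises the triplet AAA. According to the record, the plasmid supplies RVD positions 13 to 15 of the final repeat array. This makes it one member of a position-specific library in which each plasmid represents one possible three-repeat combination for that slot. The trimer was cloned using BsaI sites at both ends, and both sites were destroyed in the process, as expected for Golden Gate-style cloning with a type IIS enzyme.

In use, pFusB3-1 is chosen when the intended DNA target has AAA at the corresponding positions. It is combined with modules covering the other positions of the array to assemble a full TALE DNA-binding domain in a receiving vector. The plasmid has no expression function of its own, and the record lists no promoter, tag or reporter.
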