>Addgene plasmid #63486 | pFusB3-1 | depositor partial sequence | sequence record 105490 | pFUSB3_AAA
AGTCTTAAGCGTCTCATGGCCTGACCCCGGACCAAGTGGTGGCTATCGCCAGCAACATTGGCGGCAAGCA
AGCGCTCGAAACGGTGCAGCGGCTGTTGCCGGTGCTGTGCCAGGACCATGGCCTGACCCCGGACCAAGTG
GTGGCTATCGCCAGCAACATTGGCGGCAAGCAAGCGCTCGAAACGGTGCAGCGGCTGTTGCCGGTGCTGT
GCCAGGACCATGGCCTGACCCCGGACCAAGTGGTGGCTATCGCCAGCAACATTGGCGGCAAGCAAGCGCT
CGAAACGGTGCAGCGGCTGTTGCCGGTGCTGTGCCAGGACCATGGCCTGACCCCGGACCAAGTGGTGGCT
ATCGAGACGTC
