>Addgene plasmid #63486 | pFusB3-1 | depositor partial sequence | sequence record 105491 | FusB3
CGTCTCATGGCCTGACCCCGGACCAAGTGGTGGCTATCGAGACCGGCGCCGCTACAGGGCGCGTCCCATT
CGCCATTCAGGCTGCGCAACTGTTGGGAAGGGCGATCGGTGCGGGCCTCTTCGCTATTACGCCAGCTGGC
GAAAGGGGGATGTGCTGCAAGGCGATTAAGTTGGGTAACGCCAGGGTTTTCCCAGTCACGACGTTGTAAA
ACGACGGCCAGTGAGCGCGCGTAATACGACTCACTATAGGGCGAATTGGGTACCGGGCCCCCCCTCGAGG
TCCTCCAGCTTTTGTTCCCTTTAGTGAGGGTTAATTGCGCGCTTGGCGTAATCATGGTCATAGCTGTTTC
CTGTGTGAAATTGTTATCCGCTCACAATTCCACACAACATACGAGCCGGAAGCATAAAGTGTAAAGCCTG
GGGTGCCTAATGAGTGAGCTAACTCACATTAATTGCGTTGCGCTCACTGCCCGCTTTCCACCGGTGGTCT
CGCCAGGACCATGGCCTGACCCCGGACCAAGTGGTGGCTATCGAGACGTCTAGACCAGCCAGGACAGAAA
TGCCTCGACTTCGCTGCTACCCAAGGTTGCCGGGTGACGCACACCGTGGAAACGGATGAAGGCACGAACC
CAGTGGACATAAGCCTGTTCGGTTCGTAAGCTGTAATGCAAGTAGCGTATGCGCTCACGCAACTGGTCCA
GAACCTTGACCGAACGCAGCGGTGGTAACGGCGCAGTGGCGGTTTTCATGGCTTGTTATGACTGTTTTTT
TGGGGTACAGTCTATGCCTCGGGCATCCAAGCAGCAAGCGCGTTACGCCGTGGGTCGATGTTTGATGTTA
TGGAGCAGCAACGATGTTACGCAGCAGGGCAGTCGCCCTAAAACAAAGTTAAACATTATGAGGGAAGCGG
TGATCGCCGAAGTATCGACTCAACTATCAGAGGTAGTTGGCGTCATCGAGCGCCATCTCGAACCGACGTT
GCTGGCCGTACATTTGTACGGCTCCGCAGTGGATGGCGGCCTGAAGCCACACAGTGATATTGATTTGCTG
GTTACGGTGACCGTAAGGCTTGATGAAACAACGCGGCGAGCTTTGATCAACGACCTTTTGGAAACTTCGG
CTTCCCCTGGAGAGAGCGAGATTCTCCGCGCTGTAGAAGTCACCATTGTTGTGCACGACGACATCATTCC
GTGGCGTTATCCAGCTAAGCGCGAACTGCAATTTGGAGAATGGCAGCGCAATGACATTCTTGCAGGTATC
TTCGAGCCAGCCACGATCGACATTGATCTGGCTATCTTGCTGACAAAAGCAAGAGAACATAGCGTTGCCT
TGGTAGGTCCAGCGGCGGAGGAACTCTTTGATCCGGTTCCTGAACAGGATCTATTTGAGGCGCTAAATGA
AACCTTAACGCTATGGAACTCGCCGCCCGACTGGGCTGGCGATGAGCGAAATGTAGTGCTTACGTTGTCC
CGCATTTGGTACAGCGCAGTAACCGGCAAAATCGCGCCGAAGGATGTCGCTGCCGACTGGGCAATGGAGC
GCCTGCCGGCCCAGTATCAGCCCGTCATACTTGAAGCTAGACAGGCTTATCTTGGACAAGAAGAAGATCG
CTTGGCCTCGCGCGCAGATCAGTTGGAAGAATTTGTCCACTACGTGAAAGGCGAGATCACCAAGGTAGTC
GGCAAATAACCCTCGAGCCACCCATGACCAAAATCCCTTAACGTGAGTTACGCGTCGTTCCACTGAGCGT
CAGACCCCGTAGAAAAGATCAAAGGATCTTCTTGAGATCCTTTTTTTCTGCGCGTAATCTGCTGCTTGCA
AACAAAAAAACCACCGCTACCAGCGGTGGTTTGTTTGCCGGATCAAGAGCTACCAACTCTTTTTCCGAAG
GTAACTGGCTTCAGCAGAGCGCAGATACCAAATACTGTCCTTCTAGTGTAGCCGTAGTTAGGCCACCACT
TCAAGAACTCTGTAGCACCGCCTACATACCTCGCTCTGCTAATCCTGTTACCAGTGGCTGCTGCCAGTGG
CGATAAGTCGTGTCTTACCGGGTTGGACTCAAGACGATAGTTACCGGATAAGGCGCAGCGGTCGGGCTGA
ACGGGGGGTTCGTGCACACAGCCCAGCTTGGAGCGAACGACCTACACCGAACTGAGATACCTACAGCGTG
AGCATTGAGAAAGCGCCACGCTTCCCGAAGGGAGAAAGGCGGACAGGTATCCGGTAAGCGGCAGGGTCGG
AACAGGAGAGCGCACGAGGGAGCTTCCAGGGGGAAACGCCTGGTATCTTTATAGTCCTGTCGGGTTTCGC
CACCTCTGACTTGAGCGTCGATTTTTGTGATGCTCGTCAGGGGGGCGGAGCCTATGGAAAAACGCCAGCA
ACGCGGCCTTTTTACGGTTCCTGGCCTTTTGCTGGCCTTTTGCTCACATGTTCTTTCCTGCGTTATCCCC
TGATTCTGTGGATAACCGTATTACCGCCTTTGAGTGAGCTGATACCGCTCGCCGCAGCCGAACGACCGAG
CGCAGCGAGTCAGTGAGCGAGGAAGCGGAAGAGCGCCCAATACGCAAACCGCCTCTCCCCGCGCGTTGGC
CGATTCATTAATGCAGCTGGCACGACAGGTTTCCCGACTGGAAAGCGGGCAGTGAGCGCAACGCAATTAA
TACGCGTACCGCTAGCCAGGAAGAGTTTGTAGAAACGCAAAAAGGCCATCCGTCAGGATGGCCTTCTGCT
TAGTTTGATGCCTGGCAGTTTATGGCGGGCGTCCTGCCCGCCACCCTCCGGGCCGTTGCTTCACAACGTT
CAAATCCGCTCCCGGCGGATTTGTCCTACTCAGGAGAGCGTTCACCGACAAACAACAGATAAAACGAAAG
GCCCAGTCTTCCGACTGAGCCTTTCGTTTTATTTGATGCCTGGCAGTTCCCTACTCTCGCGTTAACGCTA
GCATGGATGTTTTCCCAGTCACGACGTTGTAAAACGACGGCCAGTCTTAAG
