>Addgene plasmid #63486 | pFusB3-1 | addgene partial sequence | sequence record 116249 | pCR8_R1 5'-cgaaccgaacaggcttatgt-3'
GGTGTGCGTCACCCGGCAACCTTGGGTAGCAGCGAAGTCGAGGCATTTCTGTCCTGGCTGGTCTAGACGT
CTCGATAGCCACCACTTGGTCCGGGGTCAGGCCATGGTCCTGGCACAGCACCGGCAACAGCCGCTGCACC
GTTTCGAGCGCTTGCTTGCCGCCAATGTTGCTGGCGATAGCCACCACTTGGTCCGGGGTCAGGCCATGGT
CCTGGCACAGCACCGGCAACAGCCGCTGCACCGTTTCGAGCGCTTGCTTGCCGCCAATGTTGCTGGCGAT
AGCCACCACTTGGTCCGGGGTCAGGCCATGGTCCTGGCACAGCACCGGCAACAGCCGCTGCACCGTTTCG
AGCGCTTGCTTGCCGCCAATGTTGCTGGCGATAGCCACCACTTGGTCCGGGGTCAGGCCATGAGACGCTT
AAGACTGGCCGTCGTTTTACAACGTCGTGACTGGGAAAACATCCATGCTAGCGTTAACGCGAGAGTAGGG
AACTGCCAGGCATCAAATAAAACGAAAGGCTCAGTCGGAAGACTGGGCCTTTCGTTTTATCTGTTGTTTG
TCGGTGAACGCTCTCCTGAGTAGGACAAATCCGCCGGGAGCGGATTTGAACGTTGTGAAGCAACGGCCCG
GAGGGTGGCGGGCAGGACGCCCGCCATAAACTGCCAGGCATCAAACTAAGCAGAAGGCCATCCTGACGGA
TGGCCTTTTTGCGTTTCTACAAACTCTTCCTGGCTAGCGGTACGCGTATTAATTGCGTTGCGCTCACTGC
CCGCTTTCCAGTCGGGAAACCTGTCGTGCCAGCTGCATTAATGAATC
